Addgene plasmid #241813: pCS2-Myc-TRIP12
Purpose: Expresses Myc-tagged TRIP12 in mammalian cells.
Depositing lab: Ethan Lee. Depositing organization: Vanderbilt University. Publication: The TRIP12 E3 ligase induces SWI/SNF component BRG1-beta-catenin interaction to promote Wnt signaling. Kassel S, Yuan K, Bunnag N, Neitzel LR, Lu W, Schwarzkopf A, Maines B, Loberg MA, Xu G, Adams A, McCray AD, Cho A, Rockouski M, Orton G, Goldsmith L, Aronno MMA, Spencer ZT, Khan OM, Ye F, Williams C, Lebensohn AM, Rohatgi R, Wang X, Weiss VL, Hong CC, Kettenbach AN, Robbins DJ, Ahmed Y, Lee E. Nat Commun. 2025 Jun 5;16(1):5248. doi: 10.1038/s41467-025-60535-5. PubMed 40473626.
Backbone
  Vector backbone: pCS2
  Backbone manufacturer: GenScript
  Vector type: Mammalian Expression
Growth in bacteria
  Bacterial resistance: Ampicillin, 100 μg/mL
  Growth temperature: 37°C
  Growth strain: DH5alpha
  Copy number: Unknown
Gene/Insert
  Gene/Insert name: TRIP12 (alt name: ULF)
  Species: H. sapiens (human)
  Entrez Gene: TRIP12 (a.k.a. MRD49, TRIP-12, TRIPC, ULF)
  Tag / fusion protein: Myc (N terminal on insert)
Terms and licenses: Academic/Nonprofit Terms; Industry Terms: Not Available to Industry
How to cite: pCS2-Myc-TRIP12 was a gift from Ethan Lee (Addgene plasmid # 241813 ; http://n2t.net/addgene:241813 ; RRID:Addgene_241813)
