[The description below was written by a language model from this plasmid's Addgene catalogue record and pLannotate feature annotations shown in this document.]
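Description:
pCS2-Myc-TRIP12 is a mammalian expression plasmid of about 10.4 kb built on the pCS2 backbone. It carries the human TRIP12 coding sequence (also known as ULF) fused at its N-terminus to Myc epitope tags. The feature table identifies four tandem Myc repeats immediately upstream of the roughly 6.1 kb TRIP12 open reading frame, so the protein is produced with a multimerised Myc tag that allows sensitive detection or immunoprecipitation with anti-Myc antibodies. TRIP12 is annotated as an E3 ubiquitin-protein ligase that acts in the ubiquitin fusion degradation pathway and in regulation of the DNA damage response.

Expression in mammalian cells is driven by the simian cytomegalovirus IE94 enhancer/promoter. On the circular map this lies directly upstream of the tag and insert, and an SV40 polyadenylation signal follows the coding sequence. An SP6 promoter sits between the CMV promoter and the tagged open reading frame; in pCS2-type vectors it can be used for in vitro synthesis of sense RNA. T7 (a fragment) and T3 promoters lie downstream in the opposite orientation. In E. coli the plasmid is maintained by a high-copy ColE1/pUC-type origin and selected with ampicillin through the β-lactamase gene. An f1 origin is also present, along with remnants of lac promoter/operator, lacI and lacZα sequences carried over from the parental cloning vector. No mammalian selection marker is annotated, which suits the plasmid to transient transfection. The associated work concerns the role of TRIP12 in promoting Wnt signalling through the BRG1–β-catenin interaction, consistent with use of the plasmid for overexpression and interaction studies.
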