Features (pLannotate 1.2.2; 19 found; start..end, strand, type, name):
     35..53      +  promoter       SP6 promoter: promoter for bacteriophage SP6 RNA polymerase
    103..132     +  CDS            Myc: Myc (human c-Myc proto-oncogene) epitope tag
    142..171     +  CDS            Myc: Myc (human c-Myc proto-oncogene) epitope tag
    181..210     +  CDS            Myc: Myc (human c-Myc proto-oncogene) epitope tag
    244..273     +  CDS            Myc: Myc (human c-Myc proto-oncogene) epitope tag
    289..6408    +  CDS            TRIP12: TRIPC_HUMAN - Also known as KIAA0045, ULF. Experimental evidence at protein level: Swiss-Prot protein existence level 1. E3 ubiquitin-protein ligase involved in ubiquitin fusion degradation (UFD) pathway and regulation of DNA repair (PubMed:19028681, PubMed:22884692). Part of the ubiquitin fusion degradation (UFD) pathway, a process that mediates ubiquitination of protein at their N-terminus, regardless of the presence of lysine residues in target proteins (PubMed:19028681). Acts as a key regulator of DNA damage response by acting as a suppressor of RNF168, an E3 ubiquitin-protein ligase that
   6427..6444    -  promoter       T7 promoter (fragment): promoter for bacteriophage T7 RNA polymerase
   6449..6583    -  polyA_signal   SV40 poly(A) signal: SV40 polyadenylation signal
   6696..6714    -  promoter       T3 promoter: promoter for bacteriophage T3 RNA polymerase
   6759..6775    -  protein_bind   lac operator: The lac repressor binds to the lac operator to inhibit transcription in E. coli. This inhibition can be relieved by adding lactose or isopropyl-β-D-thiogalactopyranoside (IPTG). lac repressor encoded by lacI
   6783..6813    -  promoter       lac promoter: promoter for the E. coli lac operon
   6828..6849    -  protein_bind   CAP binding site: CAP binding activates transcription in the presence of cAMP. E. coli catabolite activator protein
   6862..6954    -  CDS            lacI (fragment): lac repressor; lacI; The lac repressor binds to the lac operator to inhibit transcription in E. coli. This inhibition can be relieved by adding lactose or isopropyl-β-D-thiogalactopyranoside (IPTG).
   7137..7725    -  rep_origin     ori: high-copy-number ColE1/pMB1/pBR322/pUC origin of replication
   7896..8756    -  CDS            AmpR: β-lactamase; bla; confers resistance to ampicillin, carbenicillin, and related antibiotics
   8757..8861    -  promoter       AmpR promoter: bla
   8914..9342    -  rep_origin     f1 ori (sequence partly withheld): f1 bacteriophage origin of replication; arrow indicates direction of (+) strand synthesis
   9347..9413    -  CDS            lacZα (fragment): LacZα fragment of β-galactosidase; lacZ fragment
   9420..10397   +  promoter       CMV IE94 promoter: enhancer/promoter region of simian cytomegalovirus major immediate early transcription unit IE94
>Addgene plasmid #241813 | pCS2-Myc-TRIP12 | addgene full sequence | sequence record 498715 | Addgene NGS Result
CGCCATTCTGCCTGGGGACGTCGGAGCAAGCTTGATTTAGGTGACACTATAGAATACAAGCTACTTGTTC
TTTTTGCAGGATCCCATCGATTTAAAGCTATGGAGCAAAAGCTCATTTCTGAAGAGGACTTGAATGAAAT
GGAGCAAAAGCTCATTTCTGAAGAGGACTTGAATGAAATGGAGCAAAAGCTCATTTCTGAAGAGGACTTG
AATGAAATGGAGAGCTTGGGCGACCTCACCATGGAGCAAAAGCTCATTTCTGAAGAGGACTTGAATTCAG
GCCGGCCCATGTCCAACCGGCCTAATAACAATCCAGGGGGGTCACTGCGACGTTCACAGAGGAACACTGC
CGGGGCCCAACCACAAGACGACTCAATAGGAGGAAGGTCACATTTAGGGCAGGCAAAACATAAGGGATAT
AGCCCTCCTGAGAGTAGAAAATCTAATTCTAAGGCACCCAAAGTGCAGTCTAATACTACTTCTGAACTGT
CAAGGGGACACCTTTCTAAAAGAAGCTGCAGTTCATCATCTGCTGTGATAGTTCCACAACCAGAGGATCC
AGACAGAGCCAATACTTCAGAAAGACAAAAAACGGGGCAGGTGCCTAAGAAAGACAATTCTCGAGGAGTG
AAGCGCAGTGCTAGTCCAGACTACAACAGGACCAATTCTCCTAGCTCTGCAAAAAAACCAAAAGCACTTC
AGCATACTGAATCTCCCTCAGAAACAAATAAGCCACATAGTAAGTCAAAGAAGAGACATTTAGACCAGGA
GCAACAACTGAAATCTGCACAATCACCATCAACAAGCAAGGCTCATACCAGGAAGAGTGGGGCCACTGGC
GGTTCACGGAGTCAGAAAAGAAAAAGGACAGAGAGTTCTTGTGTAAAGAGTGGCTCCGGGTCTGAATCAA
CTGGTGCAGAAGAGAGATCTGCGAAACCTACCAAGCTGGCTTCAAAATCAGCCACCTCAGCCAAAGCTGG
GTGTAGCACCATCACTGATTCTTCTTCTGCTGCCTCTACTTCCTCCTCGTCTTCTGCTGTAGCCTCGGCC
TCCTCCACTGTACCACCAGGTGCCAGAGTGAAACAAGGAAAAGATCAGAACAAGGCCAGGCGTTCCCGTT
CAGCGTCCAGTCCCAGCCCCAGAAGAAGTAGCAGGGAAAAGGAACAGAGTAAAACTGGTGGCTCTTCAAA
ATTTGATTGGGCTGCTCGTTTCAGCCCTAAAGTTAGCCTTCCTAAAACAAAACTGTCTCTTCCAGGGTCT
TCTAAGTCAGAGACATCAAAACCTGGACCTTCTGGATTACAGGCCAAATTAGCAAGTTTAAGAAAATCTA
CGAAGAAACGCAGTGAGTCTCCACCTGCTGAGCTCCCCAGTTTGAGGCGGAGCACACGCCAAAAGACCAC
GGGCTCCTGTGCTAGTACCAGTCGGCGAGGCTCTGGCCTGGGCAAAAGAGGAGCAGCTGAAGCTCGTCGA
CAGGAGAAAATGGCAGACCCTGAAAGCAACCAGGAGGCAGTAAATTCTTCAGCTGCTCGGACAGATGAAG
CTCCCCAAGGAGCTGCAGCCTCTAGTTCTGTTGCAGGGGCTGTTGGCATGACCACCTCTGGGGAGAGTGA
ATCAGATGATTCCGAGATGGGACGTTTGCAAGCTTTGTTAGAGGCAAGGGGTCTTCCCCCTCACCTATTT
GGTCCTCTTGGTCCTCGGATGTCACAGCTTTTCCATAGAACAATTGGAAGTGGAGCTAGTTCTAAGGCCC
AGCAGCTACTACAAGGATTGCAAGCCAGTGATGAAAGTCAACAGCTTCAGGCAGTTATTGAGATGTGTCA
GTTACTGGTCATGGGAAATGAGGAGACACTGGGAGGGTTTCCTGTCAAGAGTGTTGTTCCAGCTTTGATT
ACGTTACTTCAGATGGAGCACAATTTTGATATTATGAACCATGCTTGTCGAGCCTTAACATACATGATGG
AAGCACTTCCTCGATCTTCTGCTGTTGTAGTAGATGCTATTCCTGTCTTTTTAGAAAAGCTGCAAGTTAT
TCAGTGTATTGATGTGGCAGAGCAGGCCTTGACTGCCTTGGAGATGTTGTCACGGAGACATAGTAAAGCC
ATTCTACAGGCGGGTGGTTTGGCAGACTGCTTGCTGTACCTAGAATTCTTCAGCATAAATGCCCAAAGAA
ATGCATTAGCAATTGCAGCTAATTGCTGCCAGAGTATCACGCCAGATGAATTTCATTTTGTGGCAGATTC
ACTCCCATTGCTAACCCAAAGGCTAACACATCAGGATAAAAAGTCAGTAGAAAGCACTTGCCTTTGTTTT
GCACGCCTAGTGGACAACTTCCAGCATGAGGAGAATTTACTCCAGCAGGTTGCTTCCAAAGATCTGCTTA
CAAATGTTCAACAGCTGTTGGTAGTGACTCCACCCATTTTAAGTTCTGGGATGTTTATAATGGTGGTTCG
CATGTTTTCTCTGATGTGTTCCAACTGTCCAACTTTAGCTGTTCAACTTATGAAACAAAACATTGCAGAA
ACGCTTCACTTTCTCCTGTGTGGTGCCTCCAATGGAAGTTGTCAGGAACAGATTGATCTTGTTCCACGAA
GCCCTCAAGAGTTGTATGAACTGACATCTCTGATTTGTGAACTTATGCCATGTTTACCAAAAGAAGGCAT
TTTTGCAGTTGATACCATGTTGAAGAAGGGAAATGCACAGAACACAGATGGTGCGATATGGCAGTGGCGT
GATGATCGGGGCCTCTGGCATCCATATAACAGGATTGACAGCCGGATCATTGAGCAAATCAATGAGGACA
CGGGAACAGCACGTGCCATTCAGAGAAAACCTAACCCGTTAGCCAATAGTAACACTAGTGGATATTCAGA
GTCAAAGAAGGATGATGCTCGAGCACAGCTTATGAAAGAGGATCCGGAACTGGCTAAGTCTTTTATTAAG
ACGTTATTTGGTGTTCTTTATGAAGTGTATAGTTCCTCAGCAGGACCTGCGGTCAGACATAAGTGCCTTA
GAGCAATTCTTAGGATAATTTATTTTGCGGATGCTGAACTTCTGAAGGATGTTCTGAAAAATCATGCTGT
TTCAAGTCACATTGCTTCCATGCTGTCAAGCCAAGACCTGAAGATAGTAGTGGGAGCACTTCAGATGGCA
GAAATTTTAATGCAGAAGTTACCTGATATTTTTAGTGTTTACTTCAGAAGAGAAGGTGTAATGCATCAAG
TAAAACACTTAGCAGAATCAGAGTCTTTGTTGACAAGTCCACCAAAGGCATGTACGAATGGATCGGGATC
CATGGGATCCACAACTTCAGTCAGCAGTGGGACAGCCACAGCTGCCACTCATGCTGCAGCTGACTTGGGA
TCACCCAGCTTGCAGCACAGCAGGGATGATTCTTTAGATCTCAGCCCTCAAGGTCGATTAAGTGATGTTC
TAAAGAGAAAACGACTGCCAAAACGAGGGCCAAGAAGGCCAAAGTACTCACCTCCAAGAGATGATGACAA
AGTAGACAATCAAGCTAAAAGCCCCACCACTACTCAGTCACCTAAATCTTCTTTCCTGGCAAGCTTGAAT
CCAAAAACATGGGGAAGGTTAAGTACACAGTCCAACAGCAACAACATTGAGCCAGCACGGACTGCGGGAG
GTAGTGGCCTTGCCAGGGCTGCCTCAAAGGATACCATCTCCAATAATAGAGAAAAAATTAAAGGTTGGAT
TAAGGAGCAGGCACATAAATTTGTAGAACGTTATTTCAGTTCTGAGAATATGGATGGAAGCAACCCTGCA
TTGAATGTCCTTCAGAGACTTTGTGCTGCAACCGAACAACTCAACCTCCAGGTGGATGGTGGAGCTGAGT
GCCTTGTAGAAATCCGTAGCATAGTCTCAGAGTCAGATGTTTCATCATTTGAAATCCAACATAGTGGATT
TGTGAAGCAGCTGTTGCTTTATTTGACATCTAAAAGTGAAAAGGATGCTGTGAGCAGAGAGATCAGATTA
AAGCGATTTCTTCATGTATTTTTTTCTTCTCCACTTCCTGGAGAAGAGCCCATTGGAAGAGTGGAACCAG
TGGGTAATGCACCTTTGTTGGCATTAGTTCACAAGATGAACAACTGCCTCAGCCAGATGGAACAATTTCC
AGTCAAAGTACATGATTTCCCTAGTGGAAATGGGACAGGAGGCAGCTTTTCTCTCAACAGAGGATCACAG
GCTTTAAAATTTTTCAACACACATCAATTAAAATGCCAGTTACAAAGGCATCCAGACTGTGCAAATGTGA
AGCAGTGGAAGGGTGGACCTGTCAAGATTGACCCTCTGGCTTTGGTACAAGCCATCGAGAGATACCTTGT
AGTTAGAGGGTATGGAAGAGTAAGAGAAGATGATGAAGACAGCGATGACGATGGATCAGATGAGGAAATA
GATGAGTCTCTGGCTGCTCAGTTCCTAAATTCAGGAAATGTAAGACACAGGCTGCAGTTTTATATTGGAG
AACATTTGCTGCCGTATAACATGACTGTGTATCAGGCAGTACGGCAGTTTAGTATACAGGCTGAAGATGA
AAGAGAATCCACAGATGATGAGAGCAATCCTCTAGGCAGAGCTGGTATTTGGACAAAGACTCATACAATA
TGGTATAAACCTGTGAGAGAGGATGAAGAAAGTAATAAAGATTGTGTTGGTGGTAAAAGAGGAAGAGCCC
AAACAGCTCCAACGAAAACTTCCCCTAGAAATGCAAAAAAGCATGATGAGTTATGGCACGATGGAGTGTG
CCCATCAGTATCAAATCCTTTAGAAGTTTACCTCATTCCCACACCACCTGAAAATATAACATTTGAAGAC
CCGTCATTAGATGTGATCCTTCTTTTAAGAGTTTTACATGCTATCAGTCGATACTGGTATTACTTGTATG
ATAATGCAATGTGCAAGGAAATTATTCCAACTAGTGAATTTATTAACAGTAAGTTAACAGCAAAAGCAAA
TAGGCAACTTCAAGATCCTTTAGTAATCATGACAGGAAACATCCCAACATGGCTTACTGAGCTAGGAAAA
ACCTGCCCATTTTTCTTTCCTTTTGATACCCGGCAAATGCTTTTTTATGTAACTGCATTTGATCGGGACC
GAGCAATGCAAAGATTACTTGATACCAACCCAGAAATCAACCAGTCTGATTCTCAAGATAGCAGAGTTGC
ACCTAGATTGGATAGAAAAAAACGTACTGTGAACCGAGAGGAGCTGCTGAAACAGGCGGAGTCTGTGATG
CAGGACCTCGGCAGCTCACGGGCCATGTTAGAAATCCAGTATGAAAATGAGGTTGGTACAGGTCTTGGGC
CTACACTGGAGTTTTATGCGCTTGTATCTCAGGAACTACAGAGAGCTGACTTGGGTCTTTGGAGAGGTGA
AGAAGTAACTCTTAGCAATCCAAAAGGGAGCCAAGAAGGGACCAAGTATATTCAAAACCTCCAGGGCCTG
TTTGCGCTTCCCTTTGGTAGGACAGCAAAGCCAGCTCATATCGCAAAGGTTAAGATGAAGTTTCGCTTCT
TAGGAAAATTAATGGCCAAGGCTATCATGGATTTCAGATTGGTGGACCTTCCCCTTGGCTTACCCTTTTA
TAAATGGATGCTACGGCAAGAAACTTCACTGACATCACACGATTTGTTTGACATCGACCCAGTTGTAGCC
AGATCAGTTTATCACCTAGAAGACATTGTCAGACAGAAGAAAAGACTTGAACAAGATAAATCCCAGACCA
AAGAGAGTCTACAGTATGCATTAGAAACCTTGACTATGAATGGCTGCTCAGTTGAAGATCTAGGACTGGA
TTTCACTCTGCCAGGGTTTCCCAATATCGAACTGAAGAAAGGAGGGAAGGATATACCAGTCACTATCCAC
AATTTAGAGGAGTATCTAAGACTGGTTATATTCTGGGCACTAAATGAAGGCGTTTCTAGGCAATTTGATT
CGTTCAGAGATGGATTTGAATCAGTCTTCCCACTCAGTCATCTTCAGTACTTCTACCCGGAGGAACTGGA
TCAGCTCCTTTGTGGCAGTAAAGCAGACACTTGGGATGCAAAGACACTGATGGAATGCTGTAGGCCTGAT
CATGGTTATACTCATGACAGTCGGGCTGTGAAGTTTTTGTTTGAGATTCTCAGTAGTTTTGATAATGAGC
AGCAGAGGTTATTTCTCCAGTTTGTGACTGGTAGCCCAAGATTGCCTGTTGGAGGATTCCGGAGTTTGAA
TCCACCTTTGACAATTGTCCGAAAGACGTTTGAATCAACAGAAAACCCAGATGACTTCTTGCCCTCTGTA
ATGACTTGTGTGAACTATCTTAAGTTGCCGGACTATTCAAGCATTGAGATAATGCGTGAAAAACTGTTGA
TAGCAGCAAGAGAAGGGCAGCAGTCGTTCCATCTTTCCTAAGGCGCGCCTCTAGAACTATAGTGAGTCGT
ATTACGTAGATCCAGACATGATAAGATACATTGATGAGTTTGGACAAACCACAACTAGAATGCAGTGAAA
AAAATGCTTTATTTGTGAAATTTGTGATGCTATTGCTTTATTTGTAACCATTATAAGCTGCAATAAACAA
GTTAACAACAACAATTGCATTCATTTTATGTTTCAGGTTCAGGGGGAGGTGTGGGAGGTTTTTTAATTCG
CGGCCGCGGCGCCAATGCATTGGGCCCGGTACCCAGCTTTTGTTCCCTTTAGTGAGGGTTAATTGCGCGC
TTGGCGTAATCATGGTCATAGCTGTTTCCTGTGTGAAATTGTTATCCGCTCACAATTCCACACAACATAC
GAGCCGGGAGCATAAAGTGTAAAGCCTGGGGTGCCTAATGAGTGAGCTAACTCACATTAATTGCGTTGCG
CTCACTGCCCGCTTTCCAGTCGGGAAACCTGTCGTGCCAGCTGCATTAATGAATCGGCCAACGCGCGGGG
AGAGGCGGTTTGCGTATTGGGCGCTCTTCCGCTTCCTCGCTCACTGACTCGCTGCGCTCGGTCGTTCGGC
TGCGGCGAGCGGTATCAGCTCACTCAAAGGCGGTAATACGGTTATCCACAGAATCAGGGGATAACGCAGG
AAAGAACATGTGAGCAAAAGGCCAGCAAAAGGCCAGGAACCGTAAAAAGGCCGCGTTGCTGGCGTTTTTC
CATAGGCTCCGCCCCCCTGACGAGCATCACAAAAATCGACGCTCAAGTCAGAGGTGGCGAAACCCGACAG
GACTATAAAGATACCAGGCGTTTCCCCCTGGAAGCTCCCTCGTGCGCTCTCCTGTTCCGACCCTGCCGCT
TACCGGATACCTGTCCGCCTTTCTCCCTTCGGGAAGCGTGGCGCTTTCTCATAGCTCACGCTGTAGGTAT
CTCAGTTCGGTGTAGGTCGTTCGCTCCAAGCTGGGCTGTGTGCACGAACCCCCCGTTCAGCCCGACCGCT
GCGCCTTATCCGGTAACTATCGTCTTGAGTCCAACCCGGTAAGACACGACTTATCGCCACTGGCAGCAGC
CACTGGTAACAGGATTAGCAGAGCGAGGTATGTAGGCGGTGCTACAGAGTTCTTGAAGTGGTGGCCTAAC
TACGGCTACACTAGAAGAACAGTATTTGGTATCTGCGCTCTGCTGAAGCCAGTTACCTTCGGAAAAAGAG
TTGGTAGCTCTTGATCCGGCAAACAAACCACCGCTGGTAGCGGTGGTTTTTTTGTTTGCAAGCAGCAGAT
TACGCGCAGAAAAAAAGGATCTCAAGAAGATCCTTTGATCTTTTCTACGGGGTCTGACGCTCAGTGGAAC
GAAAACTCACGTTAAGGGATTTTGGTCATGAGATTATCAAAAAGGATCTTCACCTAGATCCTTTTAAATT
AAAAATGAAGTTTTAAATCAATCTAAAGTATATATGAGTAAACTTGGTCTGACAGTTACCAATGCTTAAT
CAGTGAGGCACCTATCTCAGCGATCTGTCTATTTCGTTCATCCATAGTTGCCTGACTCCCCGTCGTGTAG
ATAACTACGATACGGGAGGGCTTACCATCTGGCCCCAGTGCTGCAATGATACCGCGAGACCCACGCTCAC
CGGCTCCAGATTTATCAGCAATAAACCAGCCAGCCGGAAGGGCCGAGCGCAGAAGTGGTCCTGCAACTTT
ATCCGCCTCCATCCAGTCTATTAATTGTTGCCGGGAAGCTAGAGTAAGTAGTTCGCCAGTTAATAGTTTG
CGCAACGTTGTTGCCATTGCTACAGGCATCGTGGTGTCACGCTCGTCGTTTGGTATGGCTTCATTCAGCT
CCGGTTCCCAACGATCAAGGCGAGTTACATGATCCCCCATGTTGTGCAAAAAAGCGGTTAGCTCCTTCGG
TCCTCCGATCGTTGTCAGAAGTAAGTTGGCCGCAGTGTTATCACTCATGGTTATGGCAGCACTGCATAAT
TCTCTTACTGTCATGCCATCCGTAAGATGCTTTTCTGTGACTGGTGAGTACTCAACCAAGTCATTCTGAG
AATAGTGTATGCGGCGACCGAGTTGCTCTTGCCCGGCGTCAATACGGGATAATACCGCGCCACATAGCAG
AACTTTAAAAGTGCTCATCATTGGAAAACGTTCTTCGGGGCGAAAACTCTCAAGGATCTTACCGCTGTTG
AGATCCAGTTCGATGTAACCCACTCGTGCACCCAACTGATCTTCAGCATCTTTTACTTTCACCAGCGTTT
CTGGGTGAGCAAAAACAGGAAGGCAAAATGCCGCAAAAAAGGGAATAAGGGCGACACGGAAATGTTGAAT
ACTCATACTCTTCCTTTTTCAATATTATTGAAGCATTTATCAGGGTTATTGTCTCATGAGCGGATACATA
TTTGAATGTATTTAGAAAAATAAACAAATAGGGGTTCCGCGCACATTTCCCCGAAAAGTGCCACCTAAAT
TGTAAGCGTTAATATTTTGTTAAAATTCGCGTTAAATTTTTGTTAAATCAGCTCATTTTTTAACCAATAG
GCCGAAATCGGCAAAATCCCTTATAAATCAAAAGAATAGACCGAGATAGGGT
[37 nt withheld, positions 9013-9049]
AAAGAACGTGGACTCCAACGTCAAAGG
[49 nt withheld, positions 9077-9125]
T
[91 nt withheld, positions 9127-9217]
G
[124 nt withheld, positions 9219-9342]
CCCATTCGCCATTCAGGCTGCGCAACTGTTGGGAAGGGCGATCGGTGCGGGCCTCTTCGCTATTACGCCA
GTCGACCGCCAATTCAATATGGCGTATATGGACTCATGCCAATTCAATATGGTGGATCTGGACCTGTGCC
AATTCAATATGGCGTATATGGACTCGTGCCAATTCAATATGGTGGATCTGGACCCCAGCCAATTCAATAT
GGCGGACTTGGCACCATGCCAATTCAATATGGCGGACCTGGCACTGTGCCAACTGGGGAGGGGTCTACTT
GGCACGGTGCCAAGTTTGAGGAGGGGTCTTGGCCCTGTGCCAAGTCCGCCATATTGAATTGGCATGGTGC
CAATAATGGCGGCCATATTGGCTATATGCCAGGATCAATATATAGGCAATATCCAATATGGCCCTATGCC
AATATGGCTATTGGCCAGGTTCAATACTATGTATTGGCCCTATGCCATATAGTATTCCATATATGGGTTT
TCCTATTGACGTAGATAGCCCCTCCCAATGGGCGGTCCCATATACCATATATGGGGCTTCCTAATACCGC
CCATAGCCACTCCCCCATTGACGTCAATGGTCTCTATATATGGTCTTTCCTATTGACGTCATATGGGCGG
TCCTATTGACGTATATGGCGCCTCCCCCATTGACGTCAATTACGGTAAATGGCCCGCCTGGCTCAATGCC
CATTGACGTCAATAGGACCACCCACCATTGACGTCAATGGGATGGCTCATTGCCCATTCATATCCGTTCT
CACGCCCCCTATTGACGTCAATGACGGTAAATGGCCCACTTGGCAGTACATCAATATCTATTAATAGTAA
CTTGGCAAGTACATTACTATTGGAAGTACGCCAGGGTACATTGGCAGTACTCCCATTGACGTCAATGGCG
GTAAATGGCCCGCGATGGCTGCCAAGTACATCCCCATTGACGTCAATGGGGAGGGGCAATGACGCAAATG
GGCGTTCCATTGACGTAAATGGGCGGTAGGCGTGCCTAATGGGAGGTCTATATAAGCAATGCTCGTTTAG
GGAAC
